>Addgene plasmid #171221 | LV-AR-R599A-N600A | addgene full sequence | sequence record 342450 | Addgene NGS Result
GGCCACCATGGACTATAAGGACCACGACGGAGACTACAAGGATCATGATATTGATTACAAAGACGATGAC
GATAAGATGGCCCGTACGGCCACCATGGAAGTGCAGTTAGGGCTGGGAAGGGTCTACCCTCGGCCGCCGT
CCAAGACCTACCGAGGAGCTTTCCAGAATCTGTTCCAGAGCGTGCGCGAAGTGATCCAGAACCCGGGCCC
CAGGCACCCAGAGGCCGCGAGCGCAGCACCTCCCGGCGCCAGTTTGCTGCTGCTGCAGCAGCAGCAGCAG
CAGCAGCAGCAGCAGCAGCAGCAGCAGCAGCAGCAAGAGACTAGCCCCAGGCAGCAGCAGCAGCAGCAGG
GTGAGGATGGTTCTCCCCAAGCCCATCGTAGAGGCCCCACAGGCTACCTGGTCCTGGATGAGGAACAGCA
ACCTTCACAGCCGCAGTCGGCCCTGGAGTGCCACCCCGAGAGAGGTTGCGTCCCAGAGCCTGGAGCCGCC
GTGGCCGCCAGCAAGGGGCTGCCGCAGCAGCTGCCAGCACCTCCGGACGAGGATGACTCAGCTGCCCCAT
CCACGTTGTCCCTGCTGGGCCCCACTTTCCCCGGCTTAAGCAGCTGCTCCGCTGACCTTAAAGACATCCT
GAGCGAGGCCAGCACCATGCAACTCCTTCAGCAACAGCAGCAGGAAGCAGTATCCGAAGGCAGCAGCAGC
GGGAGAGCGAGGGAGGCCTCGGGGGCTCCCACTTCCTCCAAGGACAATTACTTAGGGGGCACTTCGACCA
TTTCTGACAACGCCAAGGAGTTGTGTAAGGCAGTGTCGGTGTCCATGGGCCTGGGTGTGGAGGCGTTGGA
GCATCTGAGTCCAGGGGAACAGCTTCGGGGGGATTGCATGTACGCCCCACTTTTGGGAGTTCCACCCGCT
GTGCGTCCCACTCCTTGTGCCCCATTGGCCGAATGCAAAGGTTCTCTGCTAGACGACAGCGCAGGCAAGA
GCACTGAAGATACTGCTGAGTATTCCCCTTTCAAGGGAGGTTACACCAAAGGGCTAGAAGGCGAGAGCCT
AGGCTGCTCTGGCAGCGCTGCAGCAGGGAGCTCCGGGACACTTGAACTGCCGTCTACCCTGTCTCTCTAC
AAGTCCGGAGCACTGGACGAGGCAGCTGCGTACCAGAGTCGCGACTACTACAACTTTCCACTGGCTCTGG
CCGGACCGCCGCCCCCTCCGCCGCCTCCCCATCCCCACGCTCGCATCAAGCTGGAGAACCCGCTGGACTA
CGGCAGCGCCTGGGCGGCTGCGGCGGCGCAGTGCCGCTATGGGGACCTGGCGAGCCTGCATGGCGCGGGT
GCAGCGGGACCCGGTTCTGGGTCACCCTCAGCCGCCGCTTCCTCATCCTGGCACACTCTCTTCACAGCCG
AAGAAGGCCAGTTGTATGGACCGTGTGGTGGTGGTGGGGGTGGTGGTGGCGGCGGCGGCGGCGGCGGCGG
CGAGGCGGGAGCTGTAGCCCCCTACGGCTACACTCGGCCCCCTCAGGGGCTGGCGGGCCAGGAAAGCGAC
TTCACCGCACCTGATGTGTGGTACCCTGGCGGCATGGTGAGCAGAGTGCCCTATCCCAGTCCCACTTGTG
TCAAAAGCGAAATGGGCCCCTGGATGGATAGCTACTCCGGACCTTACGGGGACATGCGTTTGGAGACTGC
CAGGGACCATGTTTTGCCCATTGACTATTACTTTCCACCCCAGAAGACCTGCCTGATCTGTGGAGATGAA
GCTTCTGGGTGTCACTATGGAGCTCTCACATGTGGAAGCTGCAAGGTCTTCTTCAAAAGAGCCGCTGAAG
GGAAACAGAAGTACCTGTGCGCCAGCGCAGCTGATTGCACTATTGATAAATTCCGAAGGAAAAATTGTCC
ATCTTGTCGTCTTCGGAAATGTTATGAAGCAGGGATGACTCTGGGAGCCCGGAAGCTGAAGAAACTTGGT
AATCTGAAACTACAGGAGGAAGGAGAGGCTTCCAGCACCACCAGCCCCACTGAGGAGACAACCCAGAAGC
TGACAGTGTCACACATTGAAGGCTATGAATGTCAGCCCATCTTTCTGAATGTCCTGGAAGCCATTGAGCC
AGGTGTAGTGTGTGCTGGACACGACAACAACCAGCCCGACTCCTTTGCAGCCTTGCTCTCTAGCCTCAAT
GAACTGGGAGAGAGACAGCTTGTACACGTGGTCAAGTGGGCCAAGGCCTTGCCTGGCTTCCGCAACTTAC
ACGTGGACGACCAGATGGCTGTCATTCAGTACTCCTGGATGGGGCTCATGGTGTTTGCCATGGGCTGGCG
ATCCTTCACCAATGTCAACTCCAGGATGCTCTACTTCGCCCCTGATCTGGTTTTCAATGAGTACCGCATG
CACAAGTCCCGGATGTACAGCCAGTGTGTCCGAATGAGGCACCTCTCTCAAGAGTTTGGATGGCTCCAAA
TCACCCCCCAGGAATTCCTGTGCATGAAAGCACTGCTACTCTTCAGCATTATTCCAGTGGATGGGCTGAA
AAATCAAAAATTCTTTGATGAACTTCGAATGAACTACATCAAGGAACTCGATCGTATCATTGCATGCAAA
AGAAAAAATCCCACATCCTGCTCAAGACGCTTCTACCAGCTCACCAAGCTCCTGGACTCCGTGCAGCCTA
TTGCGAGAGAGCTGCATCAGTTCACTTTTGACCTGCTAATCAAGTCACACATGGTGAGCGTGGACTTTCC
GGAAATGATGGCAGAGATCATCTCTGTGCAAGTGCCCAAGATCCTTTCTGGGAAAGTCAAGCCCATCTAT
TTCCACACCCAGGGATCCGGCAGTGGAGAGGGCAGAGGAAGTCTGCTAACATGCGGTGACGTCGAGGAGA
ATCCTGGCCCAATGAAAAAGCCTGAACTCACCGCGACGTCTGTCGAGAAGTTTCTGATCGAAAAGTTCGA
CAGCGTGTCCGACCTGATGCAGCTCTCGGAGGGCGAAGAATCTCGTGCTTTCAGCTTCGATGTAGGAGGG
CGTGGATATGTCCTGCGGGTAAATAGCTGCGCCGATGGTTTCTACAAAGATCGTTATGTTCATCGGCACT
TTGCATCGGCCGCGCTCCCGATTCCGGAAGTGCTTGACATTGGGGAATTTAGCGAGAGCCTGACCTATTG
CATCTCCCGCCGTGCACAGGGTGTCACGTTGCAAGACCTGCCTGAAACCGAACTGCCCGCTGTTCTGCAG
CCGGTCGCGGAGGCCATGGATGCGATCGCTGCGGCCGATCTTAGCCAGACGAGCGGGTTCGGCCCATTCG
GACCGCAAGGAATCGGTCAATACACTACGTGGCGTGATTTCATATGCGCGATTGCTGATCCCCATGTGTA
TCACTGGCAAACTGTGATGGACGACACCGTCAGTGCGTCCGTCGCGCAGGCTCTCGATGAGCTGATGCTT
TGGGCCGAGGACTGCCCCGAAGTCCGGCACCTCGTGCACGCGGATTTCGGCTCCAACAATGTCCTGACGG
ACAATGGCCGCATAACAGCGGTCATTGACTGGAGCGAGGCGATGTTCGGGGATTCCCAATACGAGGTCGC
CAACATCTTCTTCTGGAGGCCGTGGTTGGCTTGTATGGAGCAGCAGACGCGCTACTTCGAGCGGAGGCAT
CCGGAGCTTGCAGGATCGCCGCGGCTCCGGGCGTATATGCTCCGCATTGGTCTTGACCAACTCTATCAGA
GCTTGGTTGACGGCAATTTCGATGATGCAGCTTGGGCGCAGGGTCGATGCGACGCAATCGTCCGATCCGG
AGCCGGGACTGTCGGGCGTACACAAATCGCCCGCAGAAGCGCGGCCGTCTGGACCGATGGCTGTGTAGAA
GTACTCGCCGATAGTGGAAACCGACGCCCCAGCACTCGTCCGAGGGCAAAGGAATAAGAATTCGATATCA
AGCTTATCGGTAATCAACCTCTGGATTACAAAATTTGTGAAAGATTGACTGGTATTCTTAACTATGTTGC
TCCTTTTACGCTATGTGGATACGCTGCTTTAATGCCTTTGTATCATGCTATTGCTTCCCGTATGGCTTTC
ATTTTCTCCTCCTTGTATAAATCCTGGTTGCTGTCTCTTTATGAGGAGTTGTGGCCCGTTGTCAGGCAAC
GTGGCGTGGTGTGCACTGTGTTTGCTGACGCAACCCCCACTGGTTGGGGCATTGCCACCACCTGTCAGCT
CCTTTCCGGGACTTTCGCTTTCCCCCTCCCTATTGCCACGGCGGAACTCATCGCCGCCTGCCTTGCCCGC
TGCTGGACAGGGGCTCGGCTGTTGGGCACTGACAATTCCGTGGTGTTGTCGGGGAAATCATCGTCCTTTC
CTTGGCTGCTCGCCTGTGTTGCCACCTGGATTCTGCGCGGGACGTCCTTCTGCTACGTCCCTTCGGCCCT
CAATCCAGCGGACCTTCCTTCCCGCGGCCTGCTGCCGGCTCTGCGGCCTCTTCCGCGTCTTCGCCTTCGC
CCTCAGACGAGTCGGATCTCCCTTTGGGCCGCCTCCCCGCATCGATACCGTCGACCTCGAGACCTAGAAA
AACATGGAGCAATCACAAGTAGCAATACAGCAGCTACCAATGCTGATTGTGCCTGGCTAGAAGCACAAGA
GGAGGAGGAGGTGGGTTTTCCAGTCACACCTCAGGTACCTTTAAGACCAATGACTTACAAGGCAGCTGTA
GATCTTAGCCACTTTTTAAAAGAAAAGGGGGGACTGGAAGGGCTAATTCACTCCCAACGAAGACAAGATA
TCCTTGATCTGTGGATCTACCACACACAAGGCTACTTCCCTGATTGGCAGAACTACACACCAGGGCCAGG
GATCAGATATCCACTGACCTTTGGATGGTGCTACAAGCTAGTACCAGTTGAGCAAGAGAAGGTAGAAGAA
GCCAATGAAGGAGAGAACACCCGCTTGTTACACCCTGTGAGCCTGCATGGGATGGATGACCCGGAGAGAG
AAGTATTAGAGTGGAGGTTTGACAGCCGCCTAGCATTTCATCACATGGCCCGAGAGCTGCATCCGGACTG
TACTGGGTCTCTCTGGTTAGACCAGATCTGAGCCTGGGAGCTCTCTGGCTAACTAGGGAACCCACTGCTT
AAGCCTCAATAAAGCTTGCCTTGAGTGCTTCAAGTAGTGTGTGCCCGTCTGTTGTGTGACTCTGGTAACT
AGAGATCCCTCAGACCCTTTTAGTCAGTGTGGAAAATCTCTAGCAGGGCCCGTTTAAACCCGCTGATCAG
CCTCGACTGTGCCTTCTAGTTGCCAGCCATCTGTTGTTTGCCCCTCCCCCGTGCCTTCCTTGACCCTGGA
AGGTGCCACTCCCACTGTCCTTTCCTAATAAAATGAGGAAATTGCATCGCATTGTCTGAGTAGGTGTCAT
TCTATTCTGGGGGGTGGGGTGGGGCAGGACAGCAAGGGGGAGGATTGGGAAGACAATAGCAGGCATGCTG
GGGATGCGGTGGGCTCTATGGCTTCTGAGGCGGAAAGAACCAGCTGGGGCTCTAGGGGGTATCCCC
[124 nt withheld, positions 5527-5650]
C
[91 nt withheld, positions 5652-5742]
A
[49 nt withheld, positions 5744-5792]
CCTTTGACGTTGGAGTCCACGTTCTTT
[37 nt withheld, positions 5820-5856]
ACCCTATCTCGGTCTATTCTTTTGATTTATAAGGGATTTTGCCGATTTCGGCCTATTGGTTAAAAAATGA
GCTGATTTAACAAAAATTTAACGCGAATTAATTCTGTGGAATGTGTGTCAGTTAGGGTGTGGAAAGTCCC
CAGGCTCCCCAGCAGGCAGAAGTATGCAAAGCATGCATCTCAATTAGTCAGCAACCAGGTGTGGAAAGTC
CCCAGGCTCCCCAGCAGGCAGAAGTATGCAAAGCATGCATCTCAATTAGTCAGCAACCATAGTCCCGCCC
CTAACTCCGCCCATCCCGCCCCTAACTCCGCCCAGTTCCGCCCATTCTCCGCCCCATGGCTGACTAATTT
TTTTTATTTATGCAGAGGCCGAGGCCGCCTCTGCCTCTGAGCTATTCCAGAAGTAGTGAGGAGGCTTTTT
TGGAGGCCTAGGCTTTTGCAAAAAGCTCCCGGGAGCTTGTATATCCATTTTCGGATCTGATCAGCACGTG
TTGACAATTAATCATCGGCATAGTATATCGGCATAGTATAATACGACAAGGTGAGGAACTAAACCATGGC
CAAGTTGACCAGTGCCGTTCCGGTGCTCACCGCGCGCGACGTCGCCGGAGCGGTCGAGTTCTGGACCGAC
CGGCTCGGGTTCTCCCGGGACTTCGTGGAGGACGACTTCGCCGGTGTGGTCCGGGACGACGTGACCCTGT
TCATCAGCGCGGTCCAGGACCAGGTGGTGCCGGACAACACCCTGGCCTGGGTGTGGGTGCGCGGCCTGGA
CGAGCTGTACGCCGAGTGGTCGGAGGTCGTGTCCACGAACTTCCGGGACGCCTCCGGGCCGGCCATGACC
GAGATCGGCGAGCAGCCGTGGGGGCGGGAGTTCGCCCTGCGCGACCCGGCCGGCAACTGCGTGCACTTCG
TGGCCGAGGAGCAGGACTGACACGTGCTACGAGATTTCGATTCCACCGCCGCCTTCTATGAAAGGTTGGG
CTTCGGAATCGTTTTCCGGGACGCCGGCTGGATGATCCTCCAGCGCGGGGATCTCATGCTGGAGTTCTTC
GCCCACCCCAACTTGTTTATTGCAGCTTATAATGGTTACAAATAAAGCAATAGCATCACAAATTTCACAA
ATAAAGCATTTTTTTCACTGCATTCTAGTTGTGGTTTGTCCAAACTCATCAATGTATCTTATCATGTCTG
TATACCGTCGACCTCTAGCTAGAGCTTGGCGTAATCATGGTCATAGCTGTTTCCTGTGTGAAATTGTTAT
CCGCTCACAATTCCACACAACATACGAGCCGGAAGCATAAAGTGTAAAGCCTGGGGTGCCTAATGAGTGA
GCTAACTCACATTAATTGCGTTGCGCTCACTGCCCGCTTTCCAGTCGGGAAACCTGTCGTGCCAGCTGCA
TTAATGAATCGGCCAACGCGCGGGGAGAGGCGGTTTGCGTATTGGGCGCTCTTCCGCTTCCTCGCTCACT
GACTCGCTGCGCTCGGTCGTTCGGCTGCGGCGAGCGGTATCAGCTCACTCAAAGGCGGTAATACGGTTAT
CCACAGAATCAGGGGATAACGCAGGAAAGAACATGTGAGCAAAAGGCCAGCAAAAGGCCAGGAACCGTAA
AAAGGCCGCGTTGCTGGCGTTTTTCCATAGGCTCCGCCCCCCTGACGAGCATCACAAAAATCGACGCTCA
AGTCAGAGGTGGCGAAACCCGACAGGACTATAAAGATACCAGGCGTTTCCCCCTGGAAGCTCCCTCGTGC
GCTCTCCTGTTCCGACCCTGCCGCTTACCGGATACCTGTCCGCCTTTCTCCCTTCGGGAAGCGTGGCGCT
TTCTCATAGCTCACGCTGTAGGTATCTCAGTTCGGTGTAGGTCGTTCGCTCCAAGCTGGGCTGTGTGCAC
GAACCCCCCGTTCAGCCCGACCGCTGCGCCTTATCCGGTAACTATCGTCTTGAGTCCAACCCGGTAAGAC
ACGACTTATCGCCACTGGCAGCAGCCACTGGTAACAGGATTAGCAGAGCGAGGTATGTAGGCGGTGCTAC
AGAGTTCTTGAAGTGGTGGCCTAACTACGGCTACACTAGAAGAACAGTATTTGGTATCTGCGCTCTGCTG
AAGCCAGTTACCTTCGGAAAAAGAGTTGGTAGCTCTTGATCCGGCAAACAAACCACCGCTGGTAGCGGTG
GTTTTTTTGTTTGCAAGCAGCAGATTACGCGCAGAAAAAAAGGATCTCAAGAAGATCCTTTGATCTTTTC
TACGGGGTCTGACGCTCAGTGGAACGAAAACTCACGTTAAGGGATTTTGGTCATGAGATTATCAAAAAGG
ATCTTCACCTAGATCCTTTTAAATTAAAAATGAAGTTTTAAATCAATCTAAAGTATATATGAGTAAACTT
GGTCTGACAGTTACCAATGCTTAATCAGTGAGGCACCTATCTCAGCGATCTGTCTATTTCGTTCATCCAT
AGTTGCCTGACTCCCCGTCGTGTAGATAACTACGATACGGGAGGGCTTACCATCTGGCCCCAGTGCTGCA
ATGATACCGCGAGACCCACGCTCACCGGCTCCAGATTTATCAGCAATAAACCAGCCAGCCGGAAGGGCCG
AGCGCAGAAGTGGTCCTGCAACTTTATCCGCCTCCATCCAGTCTATTAATTGTTGCCGGGAAGCTAGAGT
AAGTAGTTCGCCAGTTAATAGTTTGCGCAACGTTGTTGCCATTGCTACAGGCATCGTGGTGTCACGCTCG
TCGTTTGGTATGGCTTCATTCAGCTCCGGTTCCCAACGATCAAGGCGAGTTACATGATCCCCCATGTTGT
GCAAAAAAGCGGTTAGCTCCTTCGGTCCTCCGATCGTTGTCAGAAGTAAGTTGGCCGCAGTGTTATCACT
CATGGTTATGGCAGCACTGCATAATTCTCTTACTGTCATGCCATCCGTAAGATGCTTTTCTGTGACTGGT
GAGTACTCAACCAAGTCATTCTGAGAATAGTGTATGCGGCGACCGAGTTGCTCTTGCCCGGCGTCAATAC
GGGATAATACCGCGCCACATAGCAGAACTTTAAAAGTGCTCATCATTGGAAAACGTTCTTCGGGGCGAAA
ACTCTCAAGGATCTTACCGCTGTTGAGATCCAGTTCGATGTAACCCACTCGTGCACCCAACTGATCTTCA
GCATCTTTTACTTTCACCAGCGTTTCTGGGTGAGCAAAAACAGGAAGGCAAAATGCCGCAAAAAAGGGAA
TAAGGGCGACACGGAAATGTTGAATACTCATACTCTTCCTTTTTCAATATTATTGAAGCATTTATCAGGG
TTATTGTCTCATGAGCGGATACATATTTGAATGTATTTAGAAAAATAAACAAATAGGGGTTCCGCGCACA
TTTCCCCGAAAAGTGCCACCTGACGTCGACGGATCGGGAGATCTCCCGATCCCCTATGGTGCACTCTCAG
TACAATCTGCTCTGATGCCGCATAGTTAAGCCAGTATCTGCTCCCTGCTTGTGTGTTGGAGGTCGCTGAG
TAGTGCGCGAGCAAAATTTAAGCTACAACAAGGCAAGGCTTGACCGACAATTGCATGAAGAATCTGCTTA
GGGTTAGGCGTTTTGCGCTGCTTCGCGATGTACGGGCCAGATATACGCGTTGACATTGATTATTGACTAG
TTATTAATAGTAATCAATTACGGGGTCATTAGTTCATAGCCCATATATGGAGTTCCGCGTTACATAACTT
ACGGTAAATGGCCCGCCTGGCTGACCGCCCAACGACCCCCGCCCATTGACGTCAATAATGACGTATGTTC
CCATAGTAACGCCAATAGGGACTTTCCATTGACGTCAATGGGTGGAGTATTTACGGTAAACTGCCCACTT
GGCAGTACATCAAGTGTATCATATGCCAAGTACGCCCCCTATTGACGTCAATGACGGTAAATGGCCCGCC
TGGCATTATGCCCAGTACATGACCTTATGGGACTTTCCTACTTGGCAGTACATCTACGTATTAGTCATCG
CTATTACCATGGTGATGCGGTTTTGGCAGTACATCAATGGGCGTGGATAGCGGTTTGACTCACGGGGATT
TCCAAGTCTCCACCCCATTGACGTCAATGGGAGTTTGTTTTGGCACCAAAATCAACGGGACTTTCCAAAA
TGTCGTAACAACTCCGCCCCATTGACGCAAATGGGCGGTAGGCGTGTACGGTGGGAGGTCTATATAAGCA
GCGCGTTTTGCCTGTACTGGGTCTCTCTGGTTAGACCAGATCTGAGCCTGGGAGCTCTCTGGCTAACTAG
GGAACCCACTGCTTAAGCCTCAATAAAGCTTGCCTTGAGTGCTTCAAGTAGTGTGTGCCCGTCTGTTGTG
TGACTCTGGTAACTAGAGATCCCTCAGACCCTTTTAGTCAGTGTGGAAAATCTCTAGCAGTGGCGCCCGA
ACAGGGACTTGAAAGCGAAAGGGAAACCAGAGGAGCTCTCTCGACGCAGGACTCGGCTTGCTGAAGCGCG
CACGGCAAGAGGCGAGGGGCGGCGACTGGTGAGTACGCCAAAAATTTTGACTAGCGGAGGCTAGAAGGAG
AGAGATGGGTGCGAGAGCGTCAGTATTAAGCGGGGGAGAATTAGATCGCGATGGGAAAAAATTCGGTTAA
GGCCAGGGGGAAAGAAAAAATATAAATTAAAACATATAGTATGGGCAAGCAGGGAGCTAGAACGATTCGC
AGTTAATCCTGGCCTGTTAGAAACATCAGAAGGCTGTAGACAAATACTGGGACAGCTACAACCATCCCTT
CAGACAGGATCAGAAGAACTTAGATCATTATATAATACAGTAGCAACCCTCTATTGTGTGCATCAAAGGA
TAGAGATAAAAGACACCAAGGAAGCTTTAGACAAGATAGAGGAAGAGCAAAACAAAAGTAAGACCACCGC
ACAGCAAGCGGCCGCTGATCTTCAGACCTGGAGGAGGAGATATGAGGGACAATTGGAGAAGTGAATTATA
TAAATATAAAGTAGTAAAAATTGAACCATTAGGAGTAGCACCCACCAAGGCAAAGAGAAGAGTGGTGCAG
AGAGAAAAAAGAGCAGTGGGAATAGGAGCTTTGTTCCTTGGGTTCTTGGGAGCAGCAGGAAGCACTATGG
GCGCAGCGTCAATGACGCTGACGGTACAGGCCAGACAATTATTGTCTGGTATAGTGCAGCAGCAGAACAA
TTTGCTGAGGGCTATTGAGGCGCAACAGCATCTGTTGCAACTCACAGTCTGGGGCATCAAGCAGCTCCAG
GCAAGAATCCTGGCTGTGGAAAGATACCTAAAGGATCAACAGCTCCTGGGGATTTGGGGTTGCTCTGGAA
AACTCATTTGCACCACTGCTGTGCCTTGGAATGCTAGTTGGAGTAATAAATCTCTGGAACAGATTTGGAA
TCACACGACCTGGATGGAGTGGGACAGAGAAATTAACAATTACACAAGCTTAATACACTCCTTAATTGAA
GAATCGCAAAACCAGCAAGAAAAGAATGAACAAGAATTATTGGAATTAGATAAATGGGCAAGTTTGTGGA
ATTGGTTTAACATAACAAATTGGCTGTGGTATATAAAATTATTCATAATGATAGTAGGAGGCTTGGTAGG
TTTAAGAATAGTTTTTGCTGTACTTTCTATAGTGAATAGAGTTAGGCAGGGATATTCACCATTATCGTTT
CAGACCCACCTCCCAACCCCGAGGGGACCCGACAGGCCCGAAGGAATAGAAGAAGAAGGTGGAGAGAGAG
ACAGAGACAGATCCATTCGATTAGTGAACGGATCGGCACTGCGTGCGCCAATTCTGCAGACAAATGGCAG
TATTCATCCACAATTTTAAAAGAAAAGGGGGGATTGGGGGGTACAGTGCAGGGGAAAGAATAGTAGACAT
AATAGCAACAGACATACAAACTAAAGAATTACAAAAACAAATTACAAAAATTCAAAATTTTCGGGTTTAT
TACAGGGACAGCAGAGATCCAGTTTGGTTAATTAGCTAGCTGCAAAGATGGATAAAGTTTTAAACAGAGA
GGAATCTTTGCAGCTAATGGACCTTCTAGGTCTTGAAAGGAGTGGGAATTGGCTCCGGTGCCCGTCAGTG
GGCAGAGCGCACATCGCCCACAGTCCCCGAGAAGTTGGGGGGAGGGGTCGGCAATTGAACCGGTGCCTAG
AGAAGGTGGCGCGGGGTAAACTGGGAAAGTGATGTCGTGTACTGGCTCCGCCTTTTTCCCGAGGGTGGGG
GAGAACCGTATATAAGTGCAGTAGTCGCCGTGAACGTTCTTTTTCGCAACGGGTTTGCCGCCAGAACACA
GGTAAGTGCCGTGTGTGGTTCCCGCGGGCCTGGCCTCTTTACGGGTTATGGCCCTTGCGTGCCTTGAATT
ACTTCCACCTGGCTGCAGTACGTGATTCTTGATCCCGAGCTTCGGGTTGGAAGTGGGTGGGAGAGTTCGA
GGCCTTGCGCTTAAGGAGCCCCTTCGCCTCGTGCTTGAGTTGAGGCCTGGCCTGGGCGCTGGGGCCGCCG
CGTGCGAATCTGGTGGCACCTTCGCGCCTGTCTCGCTGCTTTCGATAAGTCTCTAGCCATTTAAAATTTT
TGATGACCTGCTGCGACGCTTTTTTTCTGGCAAGATAGTCTTGTAAATGCGGGCCAAGATCTGCACACTG
GTATTTCGGTTTTTGGGGCCGCGGGCGGCGACGGGGCCCGTGCGTCCCAGCGCACATGTTCGGCGAGGCG
GGGCCTGCGAGCGCGGCCACCGAGAATCGGACGGGGGTAGTCTCAAGCTGGCCGGCCTGCTCTGGTGCCT
GGCCTCGCGCCGCCGTGTATCGCCCCGCCCTGGGCGGCAAGGCTGGCCCGGTCGGCACCAGTTGCGTGAG
CGGAAAGATGGCCGCTTCCCGGCCCTGCTGCAGGGAGCTCAAAATGGAGGACGCGGCGCTCGGGAGAGCG
GGCGGGTGAGTCACCCACACAAAGGAAAAGGGCCTTTCCGTCCTCAGCCGTCGCTTCATGTGACTCCACG
GAGTACCGGGCGCCGTCCAGGCACCTCGATTAGTTCTCGAGCTTTTGGAGTACGTCGTCTTTAGGTTGGG
GGGAGGGGTTTTATGCGATGGAGTTTCCCCACACTGAGTGGGTGGAGACTGAAGTTAGGCCAGCTTGGCA
CTTGATGTAATTCTCCTTGGAATTTGCCCTTTTTGAGTTTGGATCTTGGTTCATTCTCAAGCCTCAGACA
GTGGTTCAAAGTTTTTTTCTTCCATTTCAGGTGTCGTGACGTAC
Features (pLannotate 1.2.2; 32 found; start..end, strand, type, name):
     95..2812    +  CDS            AR: ANDR_PANTR - Also known as NR3C4. Experimental evidence at protein level: Swiss-Prot protein existence level 1. Steroid hormone receptors are ligand-activated transcription factors that regulate eukaryotic gene expression and affect cellular proliferation and differentiation in target tissues. Transcription factor activity is modulated by bound coactivator and corepressor proteins like ZBTB7A that recruits NCOR1 and NCOR2 to the androgen response elements/ARE on target genes, negatively regulating androgen receptor signaling and androgen-induced cell proliferation. Transcription activation is
   2882..3906    +  CDS            HygR (fragment): aminoglycoside phosphotransferase from E. coli; aph(4)-Ia; confers resistance to hygromycin
   3908..3929    +  misc_feature   MCS (fragment): pBluescript multiple cloning site
   3932..4520    +  misc_feature   WPRE: woodchuck hepatitis virus posttranscriptional regulatory element
   4457..5038    +  CDS            nef (fragment): NEF_HV1H2 - Experimental evidence at protein level: Swiss-Prot protein existence level 1. Extracellular Nef protein targets CD4(+) T-lymphocytes for apoptosis by interacting with CXCR4 surface receptors. From Human immunodeficiency virus type 1 group M subtype B (isolate HXB2) (HIV-1).
   5045..5225    +  LTR            5' LTR (truncated): truncated 5' long terminal repeat (LTR) from HIV-1
   5257..5481    +  polyA_signal   bGH poly(A) signal: bovine growth hormone polyadenylation signal
   5485..5506    +  promoter       SV40 promoter (fragment): SV40 enhancer and early promoter
   5527..5955    +  rep_origin     f1 ori (sequence partly withheld): f1 bacteriophage origin of replication; arrow indicates direction of (+) strand synthesis
   5969..6298    +  promoter       SV40 promoter: SV40 enhancer and early promoter
   6346..6393    +  promoter       EM7 promoter: synthetic bacterial promoter&nbsp
   6412..6786    +  CDS            BleoR: antibiotic-binding protein; Sh ble from Streptoalloteichus hindustanus; confers resistance to bleomycin, phleomycin, and Zeocin™
   6796..6921    +  CDS            ble (fragment): BLE_KLEPN - Experimental evidence at protein level: Swiss-Prot protein existence level 1. Binding protein with a strong affinity to the bleomycin family of antibiotics. Binds to CL990; an antimitotic-antibiotic compound. From Klebsiella pneumoniae.
   6916..7037    +  polyA_signal   SV40 poly(A) signal: SV40 polyadenylation signal
   7108..7130    -  protein_bind   lac operator (fragment): The lac repressor binds to the lac operator to inhibit transcription in E. coli. This inhibition can be relieved by adding lactose or isopropyl-β-D-thiogalactopyranoside (IPTG). lac repressor encoded by lacI
   7134..7164    -  promoter       lac promoter: promoter for the E. coli lac operon
   7179..7200    -  protein_bind   CAP binding site: CAP binding activates transcription in the presence of cAMP. E. coli catabolite activator protein
   7213..7305    -  CDS            lacI (fragment): lac repressor; lacI; The lac repressor binds to the lac operator to inhibit transcription in E. coli. This inhibition can be relieved by adding lactose or isopropyl-β-D-thiogalactopyranoside (IPTG).
   7488..8076    -  rep_origin     ori: high-copy-number ColE1/pMB1/pBR322/pUC origin of replication
   8247..9107    -  CDS            AmpR: β-lactamase; bla; confers resistance to ampicillin, carbenicillin, and related antibiotics
   9108..9212    -  promoter       AmpR promoter: bla
   9271..9323    -  misc_feature   bom (fragment): basis of mobility region from pBR322
   9478..9857    +  enhancer       CMV enhancer: human cytomegalovirus immediate early enhancer
   9858..10057   +  promoter       CMV promoter: human cytomegalovirus (CMV) immediate early promoter
  10075..10255   +  LTR            5' LTR (truncated): truncated 5' long terminal repeat (LTR) from HIV-1
  10302..10427   +  misc_feature   HIV-1 Ψ: packaging signal of human immunodeficiency virus type 1
  10411..10774   +  CDS            HIV-1 gag (fragment): gag protein from human immunodeficiency virus 1; gag
  10920..11153   +  misc_feature   RRE: The Rev response element (RRE) of HIV-1 allows for Rev-dependent mRNA export from the nucleus to the cytoplasm.
  11530..11630   +  CDS            Rev (fragment): human immunodeficiency virus 1 (HIV-1) Rev protein; rev; enhances nuclear export of unspliced and incompletely spliced viral mRNAs
  11680..11797   +  misc_feature   cPPT/CTS: central polypurine tract and central termination sequence of HIV-1
  11854..11920   +  CDS            small t antigen (fragment): SV40 (simian virus 40) small t antigen
  11927..13105   +  promoter       EF-1α promoter: strong constitutive promoter for human elongation factor EF-1α
