[The description below was written by a language model from this plasmid's Addgene catalogue record and pLannotate feature annotations shown in this document.]
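Description:
LV-AR-R599A-N600A is a lentiviral transfer plasmid for mammalian expression of a mutant human androgen receptor (AR). It is built on a hygromycin-selectable lentiviral backbone and totals about 13.1 kb in the sequenced record. It is maintained in E. coli through a high-copy ColE1/pUC-type origin with ampicillin resistance. The backbone also carries an f1 origin and an SV40/EM7-driven bleomycin/Zeocin resistance cassette that lies outside the viral genome. The packaged region is a third-generation-style arrangement. A CMV enhancer/promoter fused to a truncated HIV-1 5' LTR drives genomic RNA production, and it is followed by the Ψ packaging signal with a partial gag sequence, the RRE for Rev-dependent export, and the cPPT/CTS. The downstream end carries a WPRE to enhance transcript expression, a truncated 3' LTR and a bGH polyadenylation signal.

Within the provirus, the EF-1α promoter drives the AR coding sequence, which the catalogue record says carries an N-terminal Flag tag supplied by the backbone; the tag is not separately annotated in the feature table. A hygromycin resistance gene lies immediately downstream of AR for selecting transduced cells. The table shows no distinct promoter, IRES or 2A element between the two, so how they are linked is not stated. The R599A and N600A substitutions fall in the D-box of the second zinc finger of the DNA-binding domain, the region that mediates AR dimerization. The depositor notes that the sequenced clone has shorter polyglutamine and polyglycine tracts than the reference, differences not known to affect function. The construct is suited to stable expression of a dimerization- and DNA-binding-defective AR for comparison with the wild-type receptor in studies of AR signalling.
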