Addgene plasmid #171221: LV-AR-R599A-N600A
Purpose: Lenti-viral expression of human androgen receptor DNA-binding mutant: R599A-N600A, mutations in the D-box of the Zinc finger 2 that mediates AR dimerization.
Depositing lab: Steven Balk. Depositing organization: Beth Israel Deaconess Medical Center. Publication: Androgen receptor and MYC equilibration centralizes on developmental super-enhancer. Guo H, Wu Y, Nouri M, Spisak S, Russo JW, Sowalsky AG, Pomerantz MM, Wei Z, Korthauer K, Seo JH, Wang L, Arai S, Freedman ML, He HH, Chen S, Balk SP. Nat Commun. 2021 Dec 15;12(1):7308. doi: 10.1038/s41467-021-27077-y. PubMed 34911936.
Backbone
  Vector backbone: Lenti-viral-Hygro
  Backbone size w/o insert (bp): 10000
  Vector type: Mammalian Expression, Lentiviral
  Selectable markers: Hygromycin
Growth in bacteria
  Bacterial resistance: Ampicillin, 100 μg/mL
  Growth temperature: 37°C
  Growth strain: NEB Stable
  Copy number: High Copy
Gene/Insert
  Gene/Insert name: AR-R599A-N600A (alt names: AR RN mutant; AR D-box mutant)
  Species: H. sapiens (human)
  Insert size (bp): 3000
  Mutation: AR-R599A-N600A
  Entrez Gene: AR (a.k.a. AIS, AR8, DHTR, HUMARA, HYSP1, KD, NR3C4, SBMA, SMAX1, TFM)
  Promoter: EF-1a
  Tag / fusion protein: Flag (N terminal on backbone)
  Cloning method: Unknown
Terms and licenses: Academic/Nonprofit Terms; Industry Terms: Not Available to Industry
Depositor comments: The mutations occur in the D-box of the androgen receptor Zinc finger 2 that mediates AR dimerization. Please Note: This plasmid contains a 6x Gln deletion in the 23x Gln track and a 8x Gly deletion in the 23x Gly track in androgen receptor compared to the depositor's provided sequence. These differences are not known to affect the function of the protein.
How to cite: LV-AR-R599A-N600A was a gift from Steven Balk (Addgene plasmid # 171221 ; http://n2t.net/addgene:171221 ; RRID:Addgene_171221)
